>Addgene plasmid #36802 | TAL2399 | depositor partial sequence | sequence record 45995 | TAL2399 sequence 1640 bps
GAACCTGACCCCAGACCAGGTAGTCGCAATCGCGTCACATGACGGGGGAAAGCAAGCCCTGGAAACCGTG
CAAAGGTTGTTGCCGGTCCTTTGTCAAGACCACGGCCTTACACCGGAGCAAGTCGTGGCCATTGCAAATA
ATAACGGTGGCAAACAGGCTCTTGAGACGGTTCAGAGACTTCTCCCAGTTCTCTGTCAAGCCCACGGGCT
GACTCCCGATCAAGTTGTAGCGATTGCGTCCAACGGTGGAGGGAAACAAGCATTGGAGACTGTCCAACGG
CTCCTTCCCGTGTTGTGTCAAGCCCACGGTTTGACGCCTGCACAAGTGGTCGCCATCGCCTCCAATATTG
GCGGTAAGCAGGCGCTGGAAACAGTACAGCGCCTGCTGCCTGTACTGTGCCAGGATCATGGACTGACCCC
AGACCAGGTAGTCGCAATCGCGAACAATAATGGGGGAAAGCAAGCCCTGGAAACCGTGCAAAGGTTGTTG
CCGGTCCTTTGTCAAGACCACGGCCTTACACCGGAGCAAGTCGTGGCCATTGCAAGCAACATCGGTGGCA
AACAGGCTCTTGAGACGGTTCAGAGACTTCTCCCAGTTCTCTGTCAAGCCCACGGGCTGACTCCCGATCA
AGTTGTAGCGATTGCGTCGAACATTGGAGGGAAACAAGCATTGGAGACTGTCCAACGGCTCCTTCCCGTG
TTGTGTCAAGCCCACGGTTTGACGCCTGCACAAGTGGTCGCCATCGCCTCCAATATTGGCGGTAAGCAGG
CGCTGGAAACAGTACAGCGCCTGCTGCCTGTACTGTGCCAGGATCATGGACTGACCCCAGACCAGGTAGT
CGCAATCGCGTCAAACGGAGGGGGAAAGCAAGCCCTGGAAACCGTGCAAAGGTTGTTGCCGGTCCTTTGT
CAAGACCACGGCCTTACACCGGAGCAAGTCGTGGCCATTGCAAGCAACATCGGTGGCAAACAGGCTCTTG
AGACGGTTCAGAGACTTCTCCCAGTTCTCTGTCAAGCCCACGGGCTGACTCCCGATCAAGTTGTAGCGAT
TGCGAATAACAATGGAGGGAAACAAGCATTGGAGACTGTCCAACGGCTCCTTCCCGTGTTGTGTCAAGCC
CACGGTTTGACGCCTGCACAAGTGGTCGCCATCGCCTCGAATGGCGGCGGTAAGCAGGCGCTGGAAACAG
TACAGCGCCTGCTGCCTGTACTGTGCCAGGATCATGGACTGACCCCAGACCAGGTAGTCGCAATCGCGAA
CAATAATGGGGGAAAGCAAGCCCTGGAAACCGTGCAAAGGTTGTTGCCGGTCCTTTGTCAAGACCACGGC
CTTACACCGGAGCAAGTCGTGGCCATTGCATCCCACGACGGTGGCAAACAGGCTCTTGAGACGGTTCAGA
GACTTCTCCCAGTTCTCTGTCAAGCCCACGGGCTGACTCCCGATCAAGTTGTAGCGATTGCGTCCAACGG
TGGAGGGAAACAAGCATTGGAGACTGTCCAACGGCTCCTTCCCGTGTTGTGTCAAGCCCACGGTTTGACG
CCTGCACAAGTGGTCGCCATCGCCAACAACAACGGCGGTAAGCAGGCGCTGGAAACAGTACAGCGCCTGC
TGCCTGTACTGTGCCAGGATCATGGACTGA
