>Addgene plasmid #36802 | TAL2399 | addgene partial sequence | sequence record 47177 | CMV-F 5'-CGCAAATGGGCGGTAGGCGTG-3'
ACTAGAGAACCCACTGCCTTACTGGCTTATCGAAATTAATACGACTCACTATAGGGAGACCCAAGCTGGC
TAGCACCATGGACTACAAAGACCATGACGGTGATTATAAAGATCATGACATCGATTACAAGGATGACGAT
GACAAGATGGCCCCCAAGAAGAAGAGGAAGGTGGGCATTCACCGCGGGGTACCTATGGTGGACTTGAGGA
CACTCGGTTATTCGCAACAGCAACAGGAGAAAATCAAGCCTAAGGTCAGGAGCACCGTCGCGCAACACCA
CGAGGCGCTTGTGGGGCATGGCTTCACTCATGCGCATATTGTCGCGCTTTCACAGCACCCTGCGGCGCTT
GGGACGGTGGCTGTCAAATACCAAGATATGATTGCGGCCCTGCCCGAAGCCACGCACGAGGCAATTGTAG
GGGTCGGTAAACAGTGGTCGGGAGCGCGAGCACTTGAGGCGCTGCTGACTGTGGCGGGTGAGCTTAGGGG
GCCTCCGCTCCAGCTCGACACCGGGCAGCTGCTGAAGATCGCGAAGAGAGGGGGAGTAACAGCGGTAGAG
GCAGTGCACGCCTGGCGCAATGCGCTCACCGGGGCCCCCTTGAACCTGACCCCAGACCAGGTAGTCGCAA
TCGCGTCACATGACGGGGGAAAGCAAGCCCTGGAAACCGTG
