>Addgene plasmid #36802 | TAL2399 | addgene partial sequence | sequence record 48166 | JDS-TALEN-F 5'-TAGGGGTCGGTAAACAGTGG-3'
TGTGGCGGGTGAGCTTAGGGGGCCTCCGCTCCAGCTCGACACCGGGCAGCTGCTGAAGATCGCGAAGAGA
GGGGGAGTAACAGCGGTAGAGGCAGTGCACGCCTGGCGCAATGCGCTCACCGGGGCCCCCTTGAACCTGA
CCCCAGACCAGGTAGTCGCAATCGCGTCACATGACGGGGGAAAGCAAGCCCTGGAAACCGTGCAAAGGTT
GTTGCCGGTCCTTTGTCAAGACCACGGCCTTACACCGGAGCAAGTCGTGGCCATTGCAAATAATAACGGT
GGCAAACAGGCTCTTGAGACGGTTCAGAGACTTCTCCCAGTTCTCTGTCAAGCCCACGGGCTGACTCCCG
ATCAAGTTGTAGCGATTGCGTCCAACGGTGGAGGGAAACAAGCATTGGAGACTGTCCAACGGCTCCTTCC
CGTGTTGTGTCAAGCCCACGGTTTGACGCCTGCACAAGTGGTCGCCATCGCCTCCAATATTGGCGGTAAG
CAGGCGCTGGAAACAGTACAGCGCCTGCTGCCTGTACTGTGCCAGGATCATGGACTGACCCCAGACCAGG
TAGTCGCAATCGCGAACAATAATGGGGGAAAGCAAGCCCTGGAAACCGTGCAAAGGTTGTTGCCGGTCCT
TTGTCAAGACCACGGCCTTACACCGGAGCAAGTCGTGGCCATTGCAAGCAACATCGGTGGCAAACAGGCT
CTTGAGACGGTTCAGAGACTTCTCCCAGTTCTCTGTCAAGCCCACGGGCTGACTCCCGATCAAGTTGTAG
CGATTGCGTCGAACATTGGAGGGAAACAAGCATTGGAGACTGTCCAACGGCTCCTTCCCGTGTTGTGTCA
AGCCCACGGTTTGACGCCTGCACAAGTGGTCGCCATCGCCTCCAATATTGGCGGTAAGCAGGCGCTGGAA
A
