[The description below was written by a language model from this plasmid's Addgene catalogue record.]
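Description:
TAL2399 is a mammalian expression plasmid encoding the right-hand monomer of a TALEN pair directed against the human MYCL1 (L-myc) gene. It is built on the JDS74 backbone, a roughly 6.4 kb TALEN expression vector, into which an approximately 1.6 kb array of TAL effector repeats was inserted using BsmBI sites that were destroyed during cloning. The plasmid is a high-copy construct propagated in E. coli under ampicillin selection. The record gives no feature table, so the origin of replication and the polyadenylation signal are not explicitly listed, although the use of a BGH reverse sequencing primer suggests a BGH terminator region downstream of the coding sequence.

The repeat array supplies the DNA-binding specificity for an 18-nucleotide target site in MYCL1, while the backbone contributes the flanking parts of the fusion protein: an N-terminal 3X FLAG epitope tag for detection and a C-terminal wild-type FokI nuclease domain. Because FokI cleaves only as a dimer, this right monomer is meant to be used together with a matching left TALEN that binds the opposite strand nearby, so that the two nuclease domains meet over the spacer and introduce a double-strand break. Repair of that break can produce insertion/deletion mutations or support homology-directed editing. Expression in mammalian cells is driven by the CMV promoter, and the vector type also indicates a T7 promoter that allows in vitro transcription of TALEN mRNA for direct delivery. The construct belongs to a collection of TALENs produced by the high-throughput FLASH assembly method for genome editing of human genes. The catalogue's Entrez annotation uses mouse-style gene nomenclature, but the stated species is human.
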