Addgene plasmid #36802: TAL2399
Depositing lab: Keith Joung. Depositing organization: Massachusetts General Hospital. Publication: FLASH assembly of TALENs for high-throughput genome editing. Reyon D, Tsai SQ, Khayter C, Foden JA, Sander JD, Joung JK. Nat Biotechnol. 2012 Apr 8. doi: 10.1038/nbt.2170. PubMed 22484455.
Backbone
  Vector backbone: JDS74
  Backbone manufacturer: Joung lab (Addgene Plasmid # 32288)
  Backbone size w/o insert (bp): 6447
  Vector type: Mammalian, T7 for in vitro mRNA synthesis
Growth in bacteria
  Bacterial resistance: Ampicillin, 100 μg/mL
  Growth temperature: 37°C
  Growth strain: XL1 Blue
  Copy number: High Copy
Gene/Insert
  Gene/Insert name: MYCL1-TALEN_Right (alt name: MYCL1)
  Species: H. sapiens (human)
  Insert size (bp): 1640
  Entrez Gene: Mycl (a.k.a. L-myc, Lmyc-1, Lmyc1, Mycl1, bHLHe38)
  Promoter: CMV
  Tag / fusion protein: 3X Flag (N terminal on backbone); WT FOKI (C terminal on backbone)
  Cloning method: Restriction Enzyme; 5′ cloning site BsmBI (destroyed during cloning); 3′ cloning site BsmBI (destroyed during cloning)
  Sequencing primers: 5′ CMV-F; 3′ BGH-rev
Terms and licenses: Academic/Nonprofit Terms; Industry Terms: Not Available to Industry
Depositor comments: Target binding site: TCGTAGAAATAGTGCTGG It is strongly recommended that users perform a diagnostic digest to verify this plasmid prior to use. For example, a double digest of the plasmid with BamHI and KpnI should result in two bands at 2.2kb and 5.9kb.
How to cite: TAL2399 was a gift from Keith Joung (Addgene plasmid # 36802 ; http://n2t.net/addgene:36802 ; RRID:Addgene_36802)
